>Addgene plasmid #72689 | pSAM2_mCherry_Nkx2.5 | addgene full sequence | sequence record 192420 | Addgene NGS Result
AGAGCTCGTTTAGTGAACCGTCAGATCGCCTGGAGACGCCATCCACGCTGTTTTGACCTCCATAGAAGAC
ACCGGGACCGATCCAGCCTGCTAGCATCAACAAGTTTGTACAAAAAAGCAGGCTCCGAATTCGCCCTTCC
ACCATGTTCCCCAGCCCTGCGCTCACACCCACGCCTTTCTCAGTCAAAGACATCCTGAACCTGGAGCAGC
AGCAGCGTAGCCTGGCGTCTGGGGACCTGTCTGCGCGCCTCGAGGCCACCCTGGCCCCTGCCTCCTGCAT
GCTGGCCGCCTTCAAGCCCGAGGCCTACTCTGGCCCCGAGGCGGCAGCGTCCGGCCTGGCAGAGCTGCGC
GCGGAGATGGGCCCCGCGCCTTCGCCCCCCAAGTGCTCTCCTGCTTTCCCAGCCGCCCCCACATTTTACC
CGGGAGCCTACGGTGACCCTGACCCAGCCAAAGACCCTCGGGCGGATAAAAAAGAGCTGTGCGCGCTGCA
GAAGGCAGTGGAGCTGGACAAAGCCGAGACGGATGGCGCCGAGAGACCACGCGCACGGCGGCGACGGAAG
CCACGCGTGCTCTTCTCGCAGGCGCAGGTCTACGAGCTGGAGCGGCGCTTCAAGCAACAGCGGTACCTGT
CGGCGCCAGAGCGCGACCAGCTGGCCAGCGTGCTGAAGCTCACGTCCACGCAGGTCAAGATCTGGTTCCA
GAACCGTCGCTACAAGTGCAAGCGACAGCGGCAGGACCAGACTCTGGAGCTTCTGGGGCCGCCGCCGCCG
CCCGCGCGCAGGATCGCGGTGCCCGTGCTGGTGCGCGACGGGAAGCCCTGCCTGGGGGACCCCGCGGCCT
ACGCTCCCGCCTACGGCGTGGGTCTCAATGCCTATGGCTACAACGCCTACCCCTACCCCAGCTACGGCGG
CGCGGCCTGCAGTCCCGGCTACAGCTGCGCCGCCTACCCCGCTGCGCCCCCCGCCGCGCAGCCCCCCGCC
GCCTCCGCCAACAGCAACTTCGTGAACTTTGGCGTCGGGGACTTGAACACCGTGCAGAGTCCCGGGATGC
CGCAGGGCAATTCGGGCGTCTCCACGCTGCACGGCATCCGAGCCTGGTAGGGAAGGGCGAATTCGACCCA
GCTTTCTTGTACAAAGTGGTTGATGCGGCCGCTTCGAGCAGACATGAGTCGACGTTATTTTCCACCATAT
TGCCGTCTTTTGGCAATGTGAGGGCCCGGAAACCTGGCCCTGTCTTCTTGACGAGCATTCCTAGGGGTCT
TTCCCCTCTCGCCAAAGGAATGCAAGGTCTGTTGAATGTCGTGAAGGAAGCAGTTCCTCTGGAAGCTTCT
TGAAGACAAACAACGTCTGTAGCGACCCTTTGCAGGCAGCGGAACCCCCCACCTGGCGACAGGTGCCTCT
GCGGCCAAAAGCCACGTGTATAAGATACACCTGCAAAGGCGGCACAACCCCAGTGCCACGTTGTGAGTTG
GATAGTTGTGGAAAGAGTCAAATGGCTCACCTCAAGCGTATTCAACAAGGGGCTGAAGGATGCCCAGAAG
GTACCCCATTGTATGGGATCTGATCTGGGGCCTCGGTGCACATGCTTTACATGTGTTTAGTCGAGGTTAA
AAAACGTCTAGGCCCCCCGAACCACGGGGACGTGGTTTTCCTTTGAAAAACACGATGATAATACCATGGT
GAGCAAGGGCGAGGAGGATAACATGGCCATCATCAAGGAGTTCATGCGCTTCAAGGTGCACATGGAGGGC
TCCGTGAACGGCCACGAGTTCGAGATCGAGGGCGAGGGCGAGGGCCGCCCCTACGAGGGCACCCAGACCG
CCAAGCTGAAGGTGACCAAGGGTGGCCCCCTGCCCTTCGCCTGGGACATCCTGTCCCCTCAGTTCATGTA
CGGCTCCAAGGCCTACGGGAAGCACCCCGCCGACATCCCCGACTACTTGAAGCTGTCCTTCCCCGAGGGC
TTCAAGTGGGAGCGCGTGATGAACTTCGAGGACGGCGGCGTGGTGACCGTGACCCAGGACTCCTCCCTGC
AGGACGGCGAGTTCATCTACAAGGTGAAGCTGCGCGGCACCAACTTCCCCTCCGACGGCCCCGTAATGCA
GAAGAAGACCATGGGCTGGGAGGCCTCCTCCGAGCGGATGTACCCCGAGGACGGCGCCCTGAAGGGCGAG
ATCAAGCAGAGGCTGAAGCTGAAGGACGGCGGCCACTACGACGCTGAGGTCAAGACCACCTACAAGGCCA
AGAAGCCCGTGCAGCTGCCCGGCGCCTACAACGTCAACATCAAGTTGGACATCACCTCCCACAACGAGGA
CTACACCATCGTGGAACAGTACGAACGCGCCGAGGGCCGCCACTCCACCGGCGGCATGGACGAGCTGTAC
AAGTAAGTCGACCATAATTCGATATCAAGCTTATCGATAATCAACCTCTGGATTACAAAATTTGTGAAAG
ATTGACTGGTATTCTTAACTATGTTGCTCCTTTTACGCTATGTGGATACGCTGCTTTAATGCCTTTGTAT
CATGCTATTGCTTCCCGTATGGCTTTCATTTTCTCCTCCTTGTATAAATCCTGGTTGCTGTCTCTTTATG
AGGAGTTGTGGCCCGTTGTCAGGCAACGTGGCGTGGTGTGCACTGTGTTTGCTGACGCAACCCCCACTGG
TTGGGGCATTGCCACCACCTGTCAGCTCCTTTCCGGGACTTTCGCTTTCCCCCTCCCTATTGCCACGGCG
GAACTCATCGCCGCCTGCCTTGCCCGCTGCTGGACAGGGGCTCGGCTGTTGGGCACTGACAATTCCGTGG
TGTTGTCGGGGAAATCATCGTCCTTTCCTTGGCTGCTCGCCTGTGTTGCCACCTGGATTCTGCGCGGGAC
GTCCTTCTGCTACGTCCCTTCGGCCCTCAATCCAGCGGACCTTCCTTCCCGCGGCCTGCTGCCGGCTCTG
CGGCCTCTTCCGCGTCTTCGCCTTCGCCCTCAGACGAGTCGGATCTCCCTTTGGGCCGCCTCCCCGCATC
GATACCGTCGACCTCGTCGAGACCTAGAAAAACATGGAGCAATCACAAGTAGCAATACAGCAGCTACCAA
TGCTGATTGTGCCTGGCTAGAAGCACAAGAGGAGGAGGAGGTGGGTTTTCCAGTCACACCTCAGGTACCT
TTAAGACCAATGACTTACAAGGCAGCTGTAGATCTTAGCCACTTTTTAAAAGAAAAGGGGGGACTGGAAG
GGCTAATTCACTCCCAACGAAGACAAGATATCCTTGATCTGTGGATCTACCACACACAAGGCTACTTCCC
TGATTGGCAGAACTACACACCAGGGCCAGGGATCAGATATCCACTGACCTTTGGATGGTGCTACAAGCTA
GTACCAGTTGAGCAAGAGAAGGTAGAAGAAGCCAATGAAGGAGAGAACACCCGCTTGTTACACCCTGTGA
GCCTGCATGGGATGGATGACCCGGAGAGAGAAGTATTAGAGTGGAGGTTTGACAGCCGCCTAGCATTTCA
TCACATGGCCCGAGAGCTGCATCCGGACTGTACTGGGTCTCTCTGGTTAGACCAGATCTGAGCCTGGGAG
CTCTCTGGCTAACTAGGGAACCCACTGCTTAAGCCTCAATAAAGCTTGCCTTGAGTGCTTCAAGTAGTGT
GTGCCCGTCTGTTGTGTGACTCTGGTAACTAGAGATCCCTCAGACCCTTTTAGTCAGTGTGGAAAATCTC
TAGCAGGGCCCGTTTAAACCCGCTGATCAGCCTCGACTGTGCCTTCTAGTTGCCAGCCATCTGTTGTTTG
CCCCTCCCCCGTGCCTTCCTTGACCCTGGAAGGTGCCACTCCCACTGTCCTTTCCTAATAAAATGAGGAA
ATTGCATCGCATTGTCTGAGTAGGTGTCATTCTATTCTGGGGGGTGGGGTGGGGCAGGACAGCAAGGGGG
AGGATTGGGAAGACAATAGCAGGCATGCTGGGGATGCGGTGGGCTCTATGGCTTCTGAGGCGGAAAGAAC
CAGCTGGGGCTCTAGGGGGTATCCCC
[124 nt withheld, positions 4017-4140]
C
[91 nt withheld, positions 4142-4232]
A
[49 nt withheld, positions 4234-4282]
CCTTTGACGTTGGAGTCCACGTTCTTT
[37 nt withheld, positions 4310-4346]
ACCCTATCTCGGTCTATTCTTTTGATTTATAAGGGATTTTGCCGATTTCGGCCTATTGGTTAAAAAATGA
GCTGATTTAACAAAAATTTAACGCGAATTAATTCTGTGGAATGTGTGTCAGTTAGGGTGTGGAAAGTCCC
CAGGCTCCCCAGCAGGCAGAAGTATGCAAAGCATGCATCTCAATTAGTCAGCAACCAGGTGTGGAAAGTC
CCCAGGCTCCCCAGCAGGCAGAAGTATGCAAAGCATGCATCTCAATTAGTCAGCAACCATAGTCCCGCCC
CTAACTCCGCCCATCCCGCCCCTAACTCCGCCCAGTTCCGCCCATTCTCCGCCCCATGGCTGACTAATTT
TTTTTATTTATGCAGAGGCCGAGGCCGCCTCTGCCTCTGAGCTATTCCAGAAGTAGTGAGGAGGCTTTTT
TGGAGGCCTAGGCTTTTGCAAAAAGCTCCCGGGAGCTTGTATATCCATTTTCGGATCTGATCAGCACGTG
TTGACAATTAATCATCGGCATAGTATATCGGCATAGTATAATACGACAAGGTGAGGAACTAAACCATGGC
CAAGTTGACCAGTGCCGTTCCGGTGCTCACCGCGCGCGACGTCGCCGGAGCGGTCGAGTTCTGGACCGAC
CGGCTCGGGTTCTCCCGGGACTTCGTGGAGGACGACTTCGCCGGTGTGGTCCGGGACGACGTGACCCTGT
TCATCAGCGCGGTCCAGGACCAGGTGGTGCCGGACAACACCCTGGCCTGGGTGTGGGTGCGCGGCCTGGA
CGAGCTGTACGCCGAGTGGTCGGAGGTCGTGTCCACGAACTTCCGGGACGCCTCCGGGCCGGCCATGACC
GAGATCGGCGAGCAGCCGTGGGGGCGGGAGTTCGCCCTGCGCGACCCGGCCGGCAACTGCGTGCACTTCG
TGGCCGAGGAGCAGGACTGACACGTGCTACGAGATTTCGATTCCACCGCCGCCTTCTATGAAAGGTTGGG
CTTCGGAATCGTTTTCCGGGACGCCGGCTGGATGATCCTCCAGCGCGGGGATCTCATGCTGGAGTTCTTC
GCCCACCCCAACTTGTTTATTGCAGCTTATAATGGTTACAAATAAAGCAATAGCATCACAAATTTCACAA
ATAAAGCATTTTTTTCACTGCATTCTAGTTGTGGTTTGTCCAAACTCATCAATGTATCTTATCATGTCTG
TATACCGTCGACCTCTAGCTAGAGCTTGGCGTAATCATGGTCATAGCTGTTTCCTGTGTGAAATTGTTAT
CCGCTCACAATTCCACACAACATACGAGCCGGAAGCATAAAGTGTAAAGCCTGGGGTGCCTAATGAGTGA
GCTAACTCACATTAATTGCGTTGCGCTCACTGCCCGCTTTCCAGTCGGGAAACCTGTCGTGCCAGCTGCA
TTAATGAATCGGCCAACGCGCGGGGAGAGGCGGTTTGCGTATTGGGCGCTCTTCCGCTTCCTCGCTCACT
GACTCGCTGCGCTCGGTCGTTCGGCTGCGGCGAGCGGTATCAGCTCACTCAAAGGCGGTAATACGGTTAT
CCACAGAATCAGGGGATAACGCAGGAAAGAACATGTGAGCAAAAGGCCAGCAAAAGGCCAGGAACCGTAA
AAAGGCCGCGTTGCTGGCGTTTTTCCATAGGCTCCGCCCCCCTGACGAGCATCACAAAAATCGACGCTCA
AGTCAGAGGTGGCGAAACCCGACAGGACTATAAAGATACCAGGCGTTTCCCCCTGGAAGCTCCCTCGTGC
GCTCTCCTGTTCCGACCCTGCCGCTTACCGGATACCTGTCCGCCTTTCTCCCTTCGGGAAGCGTGGCGCT
TTCTCATAGCTCACGCTGTAGGTATCTCAGTTCGGTGTAGGTCGTTCGCTCCAAGCTGGGCTGTGTGCAC
GAACCCCCCGTTCAGCCCGACCGCTGCGCCTTATCCGGTAACTATCGTCTTGAGTCCAACCCGGTAAGAC
ACGACTTATCGCCACTGGCAGCAGCCACTGGTAACAGGATTAGCAGAGCGAGGTATGTAGGCGGTGCTAC
AGAGTTCTTGAAGTGGTGGCCTAACTACGGCTACACTAGAAGAACAGTATTTGGTATCTGCGCTCTGCTG
AAGCCAGTTACCTTCGGAAAAAGAGTTGGTAGCTCTTGATCCGGCAAACAAACCACCGCTGGTAGCGGTG
GTTTTTTTGTTTGCAAGCAGCAGATTACGCGCAGAAAAAAAGGATCTCAAGAAGATCCTTTGATCTTTTC
TACGGGGTCTGACGCTCAGTGGAACGAAAACTCACGTTAAGGGATTTTGGTCATGAGATTATCAAAAAGG
ATCTTCACCTAGATCCTTTTAAATTAAAAATGAAGTTTTAAATCAATCTAAAGTATATATGAGTAAACTT
GGTCTGACAGTTACCAATGCTTAATCAGTGAGGCACCTATCTCAGCGATCTGTCTATTTCGTTCATCCAT
AGTTGCCTGACTCCCCGTCGTGTAGATAACTACGATACGGGAGGGCTTACCATCTGGCCCCAGTGCTGCA
ATGATACCGCGAGACCCACGCTCACCGGCTCCAGATTTATCAGCAATAAACCAGCCAGCCGGAAGGGCCG
AGCGCAGAAGTGGTCCTGCAACTTTATCCGCCTCCATCCAGTCTATTAATTGTTGCCGGGAAGCTAGAGT
AAGTAGTTCGCCAGTTAATAGTTTGCGCAACGTTGTTGCCATTGCTACAGGCATCGTGGTGTCACGCTCG
TCGTTTGGTATGGCTTCATTCAGCTCCGGTTCCCAACGATCAAGGCGAGTTACATGATCCCCCATGTTGT
GCAAAAAAGCGGTTAGCTCCTTCGGTCCTCCGATCGTTGTCAGAAGTAAGTTGGCCGCAGTGTTATCACT
CATGGTTATGGCAGCACTGCATAATTCTCTTACTGTCATGCCATCCGTAAGATGCTTTTCTGTGACTGGT
GAGTACTCAACCAAGTCATTCTGAGAATAGTGTATGCGGCGACCGAGTTGCTCTTGCCCGGCGTCAATAC
GGGATAATACCGCGCCACATAGCAGAACTTTAAAAGTGCTCATCATTGGAAAACGTTCTTCGGGGCGAAA
ACTCTCAAGGATCTTACCGCTGTTGAGATCCAGTTCGATGTAACCCACTCGTGCACCCAACTGATCTTCA
GCATCTTTTACTTTCACCAGCGTTTCTGGGTGAGCAAAAACAGGAAGGCAAAATGCCGCAAAAAAGGGAA
TAAGGGCGACACGGAAATGTTGAATACTCATACTCTTCCTTTTTCAATATTATTGAAGCATTTATCAGGG
TTATTGTCTCATGAGCGGATACATATTTGAATGTATTTAGAAAAATAAACAAATAGGGGTTCCGCGCACA
TTTCCCCGAAAAGTGCCACCTGACGTCGACGGATCGGGAGATCTCCCGATCCCCTATGGTGCACTCTCAG
TACAATCTGCTCTGATGCCGCATAGTTAAGCCAGTATCTGCTCCCTGCTTGTGTGTTGGAGGTCGCTGAG
TAGTGCGCGAGCAAAATTTAAGCTACAACAAGGCAAGGCTTGACCGACAATTGCATGAAGAATCTGCTTA
GGGTTAGGCGTTTTGCGCTGCTTCGCGATGTACGGGCCAGATATACGCGTTGACATTGATTATTGACTAG
TTATTAATAGTAATCAATTACGGGGTCATTAGTTCATAGCCCATATATGGAGTTCCGCGTTACATAACTT
ACGGTAAATGGCCCGCCTGGCTGACCGCCCAACGACCCCCGCCCATTGACGTCAATAATGACGTATGTTC
CCATAGTAACGCCAATAGGGACTTTCCATTGACGTCAATGGGTGGAGTATTTACGGTAAACTGCCCACTT
GGCAGTACATCAAGTGTATCATATGCCAAGTACGCCCCCTATTGACGTCAATGACGGTAAATGGCCCGCC
TGGCATTATGCCCAGTACATGACCTTATGGGACTTTCCTACTTGGCAGTACATCTACGTATTAGTCATCG
CTATTACCATGGTGATGCGGTTTTGGCAGTACATCAATGGGCGTGGATAGCGGTTTGACTCACGGGGATT
TCCAAGTCTCCACCCCATTGACGTCAATGGGAGTTTGTTTTGGCACCAAAATCAACGGGACTTTCCAAAA
TGTCGTAACAACTCCGCCCCATTGACGCAAATGGGCGGTAGGCGTGTACGGTGGGAGGTCTATATAAGCA
GCGCGTTTTGCCTGTACTGGGTCTCTCTGGTTAGACCAGATCTGAGCCTGGGAGCTCTCTGGCTAACTAG
GGAACCCACTGCTTAAGCCTCAATAAAGCTTGCCTTGAGTGCTTCAAGTAGTGTGTGCCCGTCTGTTGTG
TGACTCTGGTAACTAGAGATCCCTCAGACCCTTTTAGTCAGTGTGGAAAATCTCTAGCAGTGGCGCCCGA
ACAGGGACTTGAAAGCGAAAGGGAAACCAGAGGAGCTCTCTCGACGCAGGACTCGGCTTGCTGAAGCGCG
CACGGCAAGAGGCGAGGGGCGGCGACTGGTGAGTACGCCAAAAATTTTGACTAGCGGAGGCTAGAAGGAG
AGAGATGGGTGCGAGAGCGTCAGTATTAAGCGGGGGAGAATTAGATCGCGATGGGAAAAAATTCGGTTAA
GGCCAGGGGGAAAGAAAAAATATAAATTAAAACATATAGTATGGGCAAGCAGGGAGCTAGAACGATTCGC
AGTTAATCCTGGCCTGTTAGAAACATCAGAAGGCTGTAGACAAATACTGGGACAGCTACAACCATCCCTT
CAGACAGGATCAGAAGAACTTAGATCATTATATAATACAGTAGCAACCCTCTATTGTGTGCATCAAAGGA
TAGAGATAAAAGACACCAAGGAAGCTTTAGACAAGATAGAGGAAGAGCAAAACAAAAGTAAGACCACCGC
ACAGCAAGCGGCCGGCCGCTGATCTTCAGACCTGGAGGAGGAGATATGAGGGACAATTGGAGAAGTGAAT
TATATAAATATAAAGTAGTAAAAATTGAACCATTAGGAGTAGCACCCACCAAGGCAAAGAGAAGAGTGGT
GCAGAGAGAAAAAAGAGCAGTGGGAATAGGAGCTTTGTTCCTTGGGTTCTTGGGAGCAGCAGGAAGCACT
ATGGGCGCAGCGTCAATGACGCTGACGGTACAGGCCAGACAATTATTGTCTGGTATAGTGCAGCAGCAGA
ACAATTTGCTGAGGGCTATTGAGGCGCAACAGCATCTGTTGCAACTCACAGTCTGGGGCATCAAGCAGCT
CCAGGCAAGAATCCTGGCTGTGGAAAGATACCTAAAGGATCAACAGCTCCTGGGGATTTGGGGTTGCTCT
GGAAAACTCATTTGCACCACTGCTGTGCCTTGGAATGCTAGTTGGAGTAATAAATCTCTGGAACAGATTT
GGAATCACACGACCTGGATGGAGTGGGACAGAGAAATTAACAATTACACAAGCTTAATACACTCCTTAAT
TGAAGAATCGCAAAACCAGCAAGAAAAGAATGAACAAGAATTATTGGAATTAGATAAATGGGCAAGTTTG
TGGAATTGGTTTAACATAACAAATTGGCTGTGGTATATAAAATTATTCATAATGATAGTAGGAGGCTTGG
TAGGTTTAAGAATAGTTTTTGCTGTACTTTCTATAGTGAATAGAGTTAGGCAGGGATATTCACCATTATC
GTTTCAGACCCACCTCCCAACCCCGAGGGGACCCGACAGGCCCGAAGGAATAGAAGAAGAAGGTGGAGAG
AGAGACAGAGACAGATCCATTCGATTAGTGAACGGATCGGCACTGCGTGCGCCAATTCTGCAGACAAATG
GCAGTATTCATCCACAATTTTAAAAGAAAAGGGGGGATTGGGGGGTACAGTGCAGGGGAAAGAATAGTAG
ACATAATAGCAACAGACATACAAACTAAAGAATTACAAAAACAAATTACAAAAATTCAAAATTTTCGGGT
TTATTACAGGGACAGCAGAGATCCAGTTTGGTTACGCGTCCCCGAAAAGTGCCACCTGACGTCTCCCTAT
CAGTGATAGAGAAGTCGACACGTCTCGAGCTCCCTATCAGTGATAGAGAAGGTACGTCTAGAACGTCTCC
CTATCAGTGATAGAGAAGTCGACACGTCTCGAGCTCCCTATCAGTGATAGAGAAGGTACGTCTAGAACGT
CTCCCTATCAGTGATAGAGAAGTCGACACGTCTCGAGCTCCCTATCAGTGATAGAGAAGGTACGTCTAGA
ACGTCTCCCTATCAGTGATAGAGAAGTCGACACGTCTCGAGCTCCCTATCAGTGATAGAGAAGGTACCCC
CTATATAAGC
Features (pLannotate 1.2.2; 42 found; start..end, strand, type, name):
    100..124     +  protein_bind   attB1: mutant version of attB; recombination site for the Gateway® BP reaction BP Clonase™
    144..1097    +  CDS            Nkx2-5: NKX25_MOUSE - Also known as Csx, Nkx-2.5, Nkx2e. Experimental evidence at protein level: Swiss-Prot protein existence level 1. Transcription factor required for the development of the heart and the spleen (PubMed:9584153, PubMed:19483677, PubMed:22560297). During heart development, acts as a transcriptional activator of ANF in cooperation with GATA4 (PubMed:9584153). Binds to the core DNA motif of NPPA promoter (PubMed:19483677). Together with PBX1, required for spleen development through a mechanism that involves CDKN2B repression (PubMed:22560297). From Mus musculus (Mouse).
   1116..1140    -  protein_bind   attB2: mutant version of attB; recombination site for the Gateway® BP reaction BP Clonase™
   1210..1671    +  misc_feature   IRES: internal ribosome entry site (IRES) of the encephalomyocarditis virus (EMCV)
   1676..2385    +  CDS            mCherry (fragment): monomeric derivative of DsRed fluorescent protein (Shaner et al., 2004) mammalian codon-optimized
   2396..2419    +  misc_feature   MCS (fragment): pBluescript multiple cloning site
   2419..3007    +  misc_feature   WPRE: woodchuck hepatitis virus posttranscriptional regulatory element
   2944..3528    +  CDS            nef (fragment): NEF_HV1H2 - Experimental evidence at protein level: Swiss-Prot protein existence level 1. Extracellular Nef protein targets CD4(+) T-lymphocytes for apoptosis by interacting with CXCR4 surface receptors. From Human immunodeficiency virus type 1 group M subtype B (isolate HXB2) (HIV-1).
   3535..3715    +  LTR            5' LTR (truncated): truncated 5' long terminal repeat (LTR) from HIV-1
   3747..3971    +  polyA_signal   bGH poly(A) signal: bovine growth hormone polyadenylation signal
   3975..3996    +  promoter       SV40 promoter (fragment): SV40 enhancer and early promoter
   4017..4445    +  rep_origin     f1 ori (sequence partly withheld): f1 bacteriophage origin of replication; arrow indicates direction of (+) strand synthesis
   4459..4788    +  promoter       SV40 promoter: SV40 enhancer and early promoter
   4836..4883    +  promoter       EM7 promoter: synthetic bacterial promoter&nbsp
   4902..5276    +  CDS            BleoR: antibiotic-binding protein; Sh ble from Streptoalloteichus hindustanus; confers resistance to bleomycin, phleomycin, and Zeocin™
   5286..5411    +  CDS            ble (fragment): BLE_KLEPN - Experimental evidence at protein level: Swiss-Prot protein existence level 1. Binding protein with a strong affinity to the bleomycin family of antibiotics. Binds to CL990; an antimitotic-antibiotic compound. From Klebsiella pneumoniae.
   5406..5527    +  polyA_signal   SV40 poly(A) signal: SV40 polyadenylation signal
   5598..5620    -  protein_bind   lac operator (fragment): The lac repressor binds to the lac operator to inhibit transcription in E. coli. This inhibition can be relieved by adding lactose or isopropyl-β-D-thiogalactopyranoside (IPTG). lac repressor encoded by lacI
   5624..5654    -  promoter       lac promoter: promoter for the E. coli lac operon
   5669..5690    -  protein_bind   CAP binding site: CAP binding activates transcription in the presence of cAMP. E. coli catabolite activator protein
   5703..5795    -  CDS            lacI (fragment): lac repressor; lacI; The lac repressor binds to the lac operator to inhibit transcription in E. coli. This inhibition can be relieved by adding lactose or isopropyl-β-D-thiogalactopyranoside (IPTG).
   5978..6566    -  rep_origin     ori: high-copy-number ColE1/pMB1/pBR322/pUC origin of replication
   6737..7597    -  CDS            AmpR: β-lactamase; bla; confers resistance to ampicillin, carbenicillin, and related antibiotics
   7598..7702    -  promoter       AmpR promoter: bla
   7761..7813    -  misc_feature   bom (fragment): basis of mobility region from pBR322
   7968..8347    +  enhancer       CMV enhancer: human cytomegalovirus immediate early enhancer
   8348..8547    +  promoter       CMV promoter: human cytomegalovirus (CMV) immediate early promoter
   8565..8745    +  LTR            5' LTR (truncated): truncated 5' long terminal repeat (LTR) from HIV-1
   8792..8917    +  misc_feature   HIV-1 Ψ: packaging signal of human immunodeficiency virus type 1
   8901..9239    +  CDS            HIV-1 gag (fragment): gag protein from human immunodeficiency virus 1; gag
   9414..9647    +  misc_feature   RRE: The Rev response element (RRE) of HIV-1 allows for Rev-dependent mRNA export from the nucleus to the cytoplasm.
  10024..10124   +  CDS            Rev (fragment): human immunodeficiency virus 1 (HIV-1) Rev protein; rev; enhances nuclear export of unspliced and incompletely spliced viral mRNAs
  10174..10291   +  misc_feature   cPPT/CTS: central polypurine tract and central termination sequence of HIV-1
  10359..10379   +  promoter       tight TRE promoter (fragment): Tet-responsive promoter PTight, consisting of seven tet operator sequences followed by the minimal CMV promoter
  10396..10416   +  promoter       tight TRE promoter (fragment): Tet-responsive promoter PTight, consisting of seven tet operator sequences followed by the minimal CMV promoter
  10433..10453   +  promoter       tight TRE promoter (fragment): Tet-responsive promoter PTight, consisting of seven tet operator sequences followed by the minimal CMV promoter
  10470..10490   +  promoter       tight TRE promoter (fragment): Tet-responsive promoter PTight, consisting of seven tet operator sequences followed by the minimal CMV promoter
  10507..10527   +  promoter       tight TRE promoter (fragment): Tet-responsive promoter PTight, consisting of seven tet operator sequences followed by the minimal CMV promoter
  10544..10564   +  promoter       tight TRE promoter (fragment): Tet-responsive promoter PTight, consisting of seven tet operator sequences followed by the minimal CMV promoter
  10581..10601   +  promoter       tight TRE promoter (fragment): Tet-responsive promoter PTight, consisting of seven tet operator sequences followed by the minimal CMV promoter
  10618..10638   +  promoter       tight TRE promoter (fragment): Tet-responsive promoter PTight, consisting of seven tet operator sequences followed by the minimal CMV promoter
  10646..35      +  promoter       TRE3GV promoter (fragment) (across the origin): 3rd-generation Tet-responsive promoter that can be activated by binding of Tet-On® 3G, optimized for retroviral and lentiviral vectors
