[The description below was written by a language model from this plasmid's Addgene catalogue record and pLannotate feature annotations shown in this document.]
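Description:
pSAM2_mCherry_Nkx2.5 is a lentiviral transfer plasmid for doxycycline-regulated expression of mouse Nkx2-5 (Nkx2.5, Csx, tinman), a homeodomain transcription factor required for heart development. It was made by Gateway cloning into the pSAM2_GW_mCherry backbone, and the coding sequence is accordingly flanked by attB1 and attB2 sites. In bacteria it replicates from a high-copy ColE1/pUC origin and is selected with ampicillin through AmpR. An f1 origin is also present, along with an SV40/EM7-driven BleoR (Zeocin resistance) cassette that lies outside the viral region.

A CMV enhancer/promoter fused to a truncated HIV-1 5' LTR drives genomic RNA production in packaging cells. It is followed by the Ψ packaging signal, a gag fragment, the RRE for Rev-dependent export and the cPPT/CTS. Inside the provirus, a Tet-responsive promoter (an array of tet operator repeats joined to a minimal CMV-type promoter) drives a bicistronic transcript of Nkx2-5, an EMCV IRES and mCherry, so red fluorescence reports cells in which the transgene is induced. A WPRE enhances transcript expression, and a truncated LTR and bGH polyadenylation signal close the cassette.

No tetracycline transactivator is annotated, so an rtTA would presumably have to be supplied separately. The sequenced record (10,656 nt) is shorter than the listed backbone size, as expected when the Gateway destination cassette is replaced by the insert. The associated publication concerns reprogramming fibroblasts into induced cardiac progenitor cells with defined factors, which fits use of this vector for inducible delivery of Nkx2.5.
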