Addgene plasmid #72689: pSAM2_mCherry_Nkx2.5
Purpose: Doxycyline regulated expression of Nkx2.5 in mammalian cells
Depositing lab: Timothy Kamp. Depositing organization: University of Wisconsin, Madison. Publication: Lineage Reprogramming of Fibroblasts into Proliferative Induced Cardiac Progenitor Cells by Defined Factors. Lalit PA, Salick MR, Nelson DO, Squirrell JM, Shafer CM, Patel NG, Saeed I, Schmuck EG, Markandeya YS, Wong R, Lea MR, Eliceiri KW, Hacker TA, Crone WC, Kyba M, Garry DJ, Stewart R, Thomson JA, Downs KM, Lyons GE, Kamp TJ. Cell Stem Cell. 2016 Mar 3;18(3):354-67. doi: 10.1016/j.stem.2015.12.001. Epub 2016 Feb 11. PubMed 26877223.
Backbone
  Vector backbone: pSAM2_GW_mCherry
  Backbone size w/o insert (bp): 11391
  Vector type: Mammalian Expression, Lentiviral
Growth in bacteria
  Bacterial resistance: Ampicillin, 100 μg/mL
  Growth temperature: 37°C
  Growth strain: NEB Stable
  Copy number: High Copy
Gene/Insert
  Gene/Insert name: Nkx 2.5
  Species: M. musculus (mouse)
  Entrez Gene: Nkx2-5 (a.k.a. Csx, Nkx-2.5, Nkx2.5, tinman)
  Promoter: CMV-Doxycycline
  Cloning method: Gateway Cloning
  Sequencing primers: 5′ pSAM 2 SEQ F - 5' GCTCGTTTAGTGAACCGTCAG 3'; 3′ pSAM2 SEQ R - 5' GAGGAACTGCTTCCTTCACG 3'
Terms and licenses: Academic/Nonprofit Terms; Industry Terms: Not Available to Industry
How to cite: pSAM2_mCherry_Nkx2.5 was a gift from Timothy Kamp (Addgene plasmid # 72689 ; http://n2t.net/addgene:72689 ; RRID:Addgene_72689)
