>Addgene plasmid #72689 | pSAM2_mCherry_Nkx2.5 | depositor partial sequence | sequence record 145780 | Nkx2.5
ATGTTCCCCAGCCCTGCGCTCACACCCACGCCTTTCTCAGTCAAAGACATCCTGAACCTGGAGCAGCAGC
AGCGTAGCCTGGCGTCTGGGGACCTGTCTGCGCGCCTCGAGGCCACCCTGGCCCCTGCCTCCTGCATGCT
GGCCGCCTTCAAGCCCGAGGCCTACTCTGGCCCCGAGGCGGCAGCGTCCGGCCTGGCAGAGCTGCGCGCG
GAGATGGGCCCCGCGCCTTCGCCCCCCAAGTGCTCTCCTGCTTTCCCAGCCGCCCCCACATTTTACCCGG
GAGCCTACGGTGACCCTGACCCAGCCAAAGACCCTCGGGCGGATAAAAAAGAGCTGTGCGCGCTGCAGAA
GGCAGTGGAGCTGGACAAAGCCGAGACGGATGGCGCCGAGAGACCACGCGCACGGCGGCGACGGAAGCCA
CGCGTGCTCTTCTCGCAGGCGCAGGTCTACGAGCTGGAGCGGCGCTTCAAGCAACAGCGGTACCTGTCGG
CGCCAGAGCGCGACCAGCTGGCCAGCGTGCTGAAGCTCACGTCCACGCAGGTCAAGATCTGGTTCCAGAA
CCGTCGCTACAAGTGCAAGCGACAGCGGCAGGACCAGACTCTGGAGCTTCTGGGGCCGCCGCCGCCGCCC
GCGCGCAGGATCGCGGTGCCCGTGCTGGTGCGCGACGGGAAGCCCTGCCTGGGGGACCCCGCGGCCTACG
CTCCCGCCTACGGCGTGGGTCTCAATGCCTATGGCTACAACGCCTACCCCTACCCCAGCTACGGCGGCGC
GGCCTGCAGTCCCGGCTACAGCTGCGCCGCCTACCCCGCTGCGCCCCCCGCCGCGCAGCCCCCCGCCGCC
TCCGCCAACAGCAACTTCGTGAACTTTGGCGTCGGGGACTTGAACACCGTGCAGAGTCCCGGGATGCCGC
AGGGCAATTCGGGCGTCTCCACGCTGCACGGCATCCGAGCCTGGTAG
